>Addgene plasmid #222564 | pPB-cT3G-cERP2-STRA8 | addgene full sequence | sequence record 437995 | Addgene NGS Result
ATCACCTCGAGTTTACTCCCTATCAGTGATAGAGAACGTATGAAGAGTTTACTCCCTATCAGTGATAGAG
AACGTATGCAGACTTTACTCCCTATCAGTGATAGAGAACGTATAAGGAGTTTACTCCCTATCAGTGATAG
AGAACGTATGACCAGTTTACTCCCTATCAGTGATAGAGAACGTATCTACAGTTTACTCCCTATCAGTGAT
AGAGAACGTATATCCAGTTTACTCCCTATCAGTGATAGAGAACGTATAAGCTTGCCTATATAAGCAGAGC
TCGTTTAGTGAACCGTCAGATCGCCTGGAGACGCCATCCACGCTGTTTTGACCTCCATAGAAGACACCGG
GACCGATCCAGCCTACCACAAGTTTGTACAAAAAAGCAGGCTGCCACCATGGCAACCCCTGAAGAAAACA
GCAATCCCCATGACAGAGCAACACCCCAGCTGCCAGCACAGCTGCAGGAGCTTGAGCATCGGGTGGCCCG
GAGACGGCTGTCCCAGGCCCGCCACCGAGCCACCCTGGCAGCGCTCTTCAACAACCTCAGGAAGACAGTG
TACTCTCAGTCTGATCTCATAGCCTCAAAGTGGCAGGTTCTGAATAAGGCAAAGAGTCATATTCCAGAAC
TGGAGCAAACCCTGGATAATTTGCTGAAGCTGAAAGCATCCTTCAACCTGGAAGATGGGCATGCAAGCAG
CTTAGAGGAGGTCAAGAAAGAATATGCCAGCATGTATTCTGGAAATGACAGCCTGCTTTCAAACAGTTTT
CCTCAGAATGGTTCCTCCCCTTGGTGCCCAACTGAGGCAGTCAGGAAGGATGCTGAGGAGGAGGAAGATG
AGGAAGAGGAAGATCAAGAAGAAGAGGAGGAGGAAGAAGAAGAGGAGGAGGAGGAAGAGGAGGAAGAGGA
AGAGGAGGAGGAGGAAGAGGAGAAAAAAGTGATCTTATACTCCCCAGGAACTTTGTCGCCTGACCTCATG
GAATTTGAACGGTATCTCAACTTTTACAAACAGACGATGGACCTTCTGACTGGCAGCGGGATCATTACCC
CGCAGGAGGCGGCGCTGCCCATCGTCTCCGCGGCCATCTCCCACCTGTGGCAGAACCTCTCGGAGGAGAG
GAAGGCCAGCCTCCGGCAGGCCTGGGCGCAGAAGCACCGCGGCCCTGCGACCCTGGCGGAGGCCTGCCGA
GAGCCGGCCTGTGCCGAGGGCAGCGTGAAGGACAGCGGCGTGGACAGCCAGGGGGCCAGCTGCTCGCTGG
TCTCCACGCCCGAGGAGATCCTTTTTGAGGATGCCTTTGATGTGGCAAGCTTCCTGGACAAAAGTGAGGT
TCCGAGTACATCTAGCTCCAGTTCAGTGCTTGCCAGCTGCAACCCAGAAAACCCAGAGGAGAAGTTTCAG
CTCTATATGCAGATCATCAACTTTTTTAAAGGCCTTAGCTGTGCAAACACTCAAGTAAAGCAGGAAGCAT
CCTTTCCCGTTGATGAAGAGATGATCATGTTGCAGTGCACAGAGACCTTTGACGATGAAGATTTGTAAAC
CCAGCTTTCTTGTACAAAGTGGTATACCCATACGATGTTCCAGATTACGCTTAGTAATGAGAAATACTCA
GAAGATGTCACTCACCATAGTCCGCAGTGAAAGATAAATGATCGGGCAGGGTAACGAGGGGGGGTTTTAG
AGCTAGAAATAGCAAGTAGGCCACTGAGCAAGAACTATGAATGAGATCTTTAGACATATTGCGGCCGCTT
TCTCCGCGATCCAGACATGATAAGATACATTGATGAGTTTGGACAAACCAAAACTAGAATGCAGTGAAAA
AAATGCCTTATTTGTGAAATTTGTGATGCTATTGCCTTATTTGTAACCATTATAAGCTGCAATAAACAAG
TTATCTATAACAAGAAAATATATATATAATAAGTTATCACGTAAGTAGAACATGAAATAACAATATAATT
ATCGTATGAGTTAAATCTTAAAAGTCACGTAAAAGATAATCATGCGTCATTTTGACTCACGCGGTCGTTA
TAGTTCAAAATCAGTGACACTTACCGCATTGACAAGCACGCCTCACGGGAGCTCCAAGCGGCGACTGAGA
TGTCCTAAATGCACAGCGACGGATTCGCGCTATTTAGAAAGAGAGAGCAATATTTCAAGAATGCATGCGT
CAATTTTACGCAGACTATCTTTCTAGGGTTAAGAATTCACTGGCCGTCGTTTTACAACGTCGTGACTGGG
AAAACCCTGGCGTTACCCAACTTAATCGCCTTGCAGCACATCCCCCTTTCGCCAGCTGGCGTAATAGCGA
AGAGGCCCGCACCGATCGCCCTTCCCAACAGTTGCGCAGCCTGAATGGCGAATGGCGCCTGATGCGGTAT
TTTCTCCTTACGCATCTGTGCGGTATTTCACACCGCATATGGTGCACTCTCAGTACAATCTGCTCTGATG
CCGCATAGTTAAGCCAGCCCCGACACCCGCCAACACCCGCTGACGCGCCCTGACGGGCTTGTCTGCTCCC
GGCATCCGCTTACAGACAAGCTGTGACCATGTCTCCGGGAGCTGCATGTGTCAGAGGTTTTCACCGTCAT
CACCGAAACACGCGAGTTCGAAAGGGCCTCGTGATACGCCTATTTTTATAGGTTAATGTCATGATAATAA
TGGTTTCTTAGACGTCAGGTGGCACTTTTCGGGGAAATGTGCGCGGAACCCCTATTTGTTTATTTTTCTA
AATACATTCAAATATGTATCCGCTCATGAGACAATAACCCTGATAAATGCTTCAATAATATTGAAAAAGG
AAGAGTATGAGTATTCAACATTTCCGTGTCGCCCTTATTCCCTTTTTTGCGGCATTTTGCCTTCCTGTTT
TTGCTCACCCAGAAACGCTGGTGAAAGTAAAAGATGCTGAAGATCAGTTGGGTGCACGAGTGGGTTACAT
CGAACTGGATCTCAACAGCGGTAAGATCCTTGAGAGTTTTCGCCCCGAAGAACGTTTTCCAATGATGAGC
ACTTTTAAAGTTCTGCTATGTGGCGCGGTATTATCCCGTATTGACGCCGGGCAAGAGCAACTCGGTCGCC
GCATACACTATTCTCAGAATGACTTGGTTGAGTACTCACCAGTCACAGAAAAGCATCTTACGGATGGCAT
GACAGTAAGAGAATTATGCAGTGCTGCCATAACCATGAGTGATAACACTGCGGCCAACTTACTTCTGACA
ACGATCGGAGGACCGAAGGAGCTAACCGCTTTTTTGCACAACATGGGGGATCATGTAACTCGCCTTGATC
GTTGGGAACCGGAGCTGAATGAAGCCATACCAAACGACGAGCGTGACACCACGATGCCTGTAGCAATGGC
AACAACGTTGCGCAAACTATTAACTGGCGAACTACTTACTCTAGCTTCCCGGCAACAATTAATAGACTGG
ATGGAGGCGGATAAAGTTGCAGGACCACTTCTGCGCTCGGCCCTTCCGGCTGGCTGGTTTATTGCTGATA
AATCTGGAGCCGGTGAGCGTGGTTCACGCGGTATCATTGCAGCACTGGGGCCAGATGGTAAGCCCTCCCG
TATCGTAGTTATCTACACGACGGGGAGTCAGGCAACTATGGATGAACGAAATAGACAGATCGCTGAGATA
GGTGCCTCACTGATTAAGCATTGGTAACTGTCAGACCAAGTTTACTCATATATACTTTAGATTGATTTAA
AACTTCATTTTTAATTTAAAAGGATCTAGGTGAAGATCCTTTTTGATAATCTCATGACCAAAATCCCTTA
ACGTGAGTTTTCGTTCCACTGAGCGTCAGACCCCGTAGAAAAGATCAAAGGATCTTCTTGAGATCCTTTT
TTTCTGCGCGTAATCTGCTGCTTGCAAACAAAAAAACCACCGCTACCAGCGGTGGTTTGTTTGCCGGATC
AAGAGCTACCAACTCTTTTTCCGAAGGTAACTGGCTTCAGCAGAGCGCAGATACCAAATACTGTTCTTCT
AGTGTAGCCGTAGTTAGGCCACCACTTCAAGAACTCTGTAGCACCGCCTACATACCTCGCTCTGCTAATC
CTGTTACCAGTGGCTGCTGCCAGTGGCGATAAGTCGTGTCTTACCGGGTTGGACTCAAGACGATAGTTAC
CGGATAAGGCGCAGCGGTCGGGCTGAACGGGGGGTTCGTGCACACAGCCCAGCTTGGAGCGAACGACCTA
CACCGAACTGAGATACCTACAGCGTGAGCTATGAGAAAGCGCCACGCTTCCCGAAGGGAGAAAGGCGGAC
AGGTATCCGGTAAGCGGCAGGGTCGGAACAGGAGAGCGCACGAGGGAGCTTCCAGGGGGAAACGCCTGGT
ATCTTTATAGTCCTGTCGGGTTTCGCCACCTCTGACTTGAGCGTCGATTTTTGTGATGCTCGTCAGGGGG
GCGGAGCCTATGGAAAAACGCCAGCAACGCGGCCTTTTTACGGTTCCTGGCCTTTTGCTGGCCTTTTGCT
CACATGTTCTTTCCTGCGTTATCCCCTGATTCTGTGGATAACCGTATTACCGCCTTTGAGTGAGCTGATA
CCGCTCGCCGCAGCCGAACGACCGAGCGCAGCGAGTCAGTGAGCGAGGAAGCGGATGAGCGCCCAATACG
CAAACCGCCTCTCACCGCGCGTTGGCCGATTCATTAATGCAGCTGGCACGACAGGTTTCCCGACTGGAAA
GCGGGCAGTGAGCGCAACGCAAACCGCCTCTCCCCGCGCGTTGGCCGATTCATTAATGCAGCTGGCACGA
CAGGTTTCCCGACTGGAAAGCGGGCAGTGAGCGCAACGCAATTAATGTGAGTTAGCTCACTCATTAGGCA
CCCCAGGCTTTACACTTTATGCTTCCGGCTCGTATGTTGTGTGGAATTGTGAGCGGATAACAATTTCACA
CAGGAAACAGCTATGACCATGATTACGCCAAGGTCGACTTAACCCTAGAAAGATAATCATATTGTGACGT
ACGTTAAAGATAATCATGCGTAAAATTGACGCATGTGTTTTATCGGTCTGTATATCGAGGTTTATTTATT
AATTTGAATAGATATTAAGTTTTATTATATTTACACTTACATACTAATAATAAATTCAACAAACAATTTA
TTTATGTTTATTTATTTATTAAAAAAAAACAAAAACTCAAAATTTCTTCTATAAAGTAACAAAACTTTTA
GCAGTGAAAAAAATGCTTTATTTGTGAAATTTGTGATGCTATTGCTTTATTTGTAACCATTATAAGCTGC
AATAAACAAGTTAACAACAACAATTGCATTCATTTTATGTTTCAGGTTCAGGGGGAGGTGTGGGAGGTTT
TTTAAAGCAAGTAAAACCTCTACAAATGTGGTATGGCTGATTATGATCCTCTGGAGATTCATGCGCCAGG
TTTTCTGGTCATGCACCACGTTCGTGGGCCCTCAGGAACCTCCACGTCAGCGGTAACTGTGAAGCCCAGT
CGCTCGTAAAAAGGAAGATTCCGGGGAGCACTGGTTTCGAGGAACGCCGGCACGCCAGCCCGTTCCGCGG
CCTCAACACCAGGAAGAACGACAGCGCTTCCCAAACCTTTACCTTGGTGATCTGGGCTGACACCGACAGT
GGCAAGAAACCACGCAGGCTCCTTTGGTCTATGAGGAGCCAGCAAGCCCTCCATTTGCTGTTGTGCCGCC
AACCTACTCCCTGACAGCTCGGCCATCCGCGGACCTATTTCCGCGAACACTGCGCCGGCTTCGACGCTTT
CCGGAGTAGTCCAGACCGCAACTGCGGCACCATCGTCCGCAACCCAAACTTTACCAATGTCCAGACCCAC
GCGCGTAAGAAACAGCTCTTGCAACTCAGTTACCCTCTCTATGTGTCTGTCCGGATCTACGGTATGGCGG
GTCGCTGGATAATCTGCAAATGCTGCGGCAAGTGTTCGGACAGCCCGTGGTACATCGTCACGGGTAGCGA
GCCTAACAGTGGGCTTATATTCCGTCATGGGGCCGGGGTTCTCCTCCACGTCGCCGGCCTGCTTCAGCAG
GCTGAAGTTGGTGGCGCCGCTGCCCCCGGGGAGCATGTCAAGGTCAAAATCGTCAAGAGCGTCAGCAGGC
AGCATATCAAGGTCAAAGTCGTCAAGGGCATCGGCTGGGAGCATGTCTAAGTCAAAATCGTCAAGGGCGT
CGGTCGGCCCGCCGCTTTCGCACTTTAGCTGTTTCTCCAGGCCACATATGATTAGTTCCAGGCCGAAAAG
GAAGGCAGGTTCGGCTCCCTGCCGGTCGAACAGCTCAATTGCTTGTTTCAGAAGTGGGGGCATAGAATCG
GTGGTAGGTGTCTCTCTTTCCTCTTTTGCTACTTGATGCTCCTGTTCCTCCAATACGCAGCCCAGTGTAA
AGTGGCCCACGGCGGACAGAGCGTACAGTGCGTTCTCCAGGGAGAAGCCTTGCTGACACAGGAACGCGAG
CTGATTTTCCAGGGTTTCGTACTGTTTCTCTGTTGGGCGGGTGCCGAGATGCACTTTAGCCCCGTCACGA
TGTGAGAGGAGAGCACAGCGGTATGACTTGGCGTTGTTCCGCAGAAAGTCTTGCCATGACTCGCCTTCCA
GGGGGCAGGAGTGGGTATGATGCCTGTCCAGCATCTCGATTGGCAGGGCATCGAGCAGGGCCCGCTTGTT
CTTCACGTGCCAGTACAGGGTAGGCTGCTCAACTCCCAGCTTTTGAGCGAGTTTCCTTGTCGTCAGGCCT
TCGATACCGACTCCATTGAGTAATTCCAGAGCAGAGTTTATGACTTTGCTCTTGTCCAGTCTAGACATCT
TATCGTCATCGTCTTTGTAATCCATGGTGGCGGATCCCGCGTCACGACACCTGTGTTCTGGCGGCAAACC
CGTTGCGAAAAAGAACGTTCACGGCGACTACTGCACTTATATACGGTTCTCCCCCACCCTCGGGAAAAAG
GCGGAGCCAGTACACGACATCACTTTCCCAGTTTACCCCGCGCCACCTTCTCTAGGCACCGGTTCAATTG
CCGACCCCTCCCCCCAACTTCTCGGGCACTGTGGGCCATGTGCGCTCTGCCCCATGGTAATAGCCATGAC
TAATACGTAGATGTACTGCCAAGTAGGAAAGTGCCATAAGGTCATGTACTGGGCATAATGCCAGGCGGGC
CATTTACCGTCATTGACGTCAATAGGGGGCGTACTTGGCATATGATACACTTGATGTACTGCCAAGTGGG
CAGTTTACCGTAAATACTCCACCCATTGACGTCAATGGAAAGTGCCTATTGGCGTTACTATGGGAACATA
CGTCATTATTGACGTCAATGGGCGGGGGTCGTTGGGCGGTCAGCCAGGCGGGCCATTTACCGTAAGTTAT
GTAACGCGGAACTCCATATATGGGCTATGAACTAATGACCCCGTAATTGATTACTATTAATAACTAGTCA
ATAATCAATGTCATAAGCTCTAATCGCATAATCGAGCTAAGAGCGATTAATATGCTTAGCTAGCTTAGCT
AAGCTAGATTTCTCTATTCTCCCACAATATATAGCAGCTATTAGCTTAGCAGTCCGAATACGATCGTCCA
CGATCCATAAGCGTAACACATTTGAGTAGCGACTGACGGGCACCGGAGCCACTCGAGTGGAATT
Features (pLannotate 1.2.2; 27 found; start..end, strand, type, name):
      9..257     +  promoter       TRE3GV promoter (fragment): 3rd-generation Tet-responsive promoter that can be activated by binding of Tet-On® 3G, optimized for retroviral and lentiviral vectors
    264..305     +  promoter       tight TRE promoter (fragment): Tet-responsive promoter PTight, consisting of seven tet operator sequences followed by the minimal CMV promoter
    368..392     +  protein_bind   attB1: mutant version of attB; recombination site for the Gateway® BP reaction BP Clonase™
    399..1535    +  CDS            STRA8: STRA8_HUMAN - Experimental evidence at protein level: Swiss-Prot protein existence level 1. Meiosis-inducer required for the transition into meiosis for both female and male germ cells. In female germ cells, acts downstream of ZGLP1 as a key effector of the meiotic program: required for premeiotic DNA replication and subsequent events in meiotic prophase. During spermatogenesis, next to its role in meiotic initiation, promotes (but is not required for) spermatogonial differentiation. In complex with MEIOSIN, directly activates the transcription of a subset of critical meiotic genes playing a c
   1539..1563    -  protein_bind   attB2: mutant version of attB; recombination site for the Gateway® BP reaction BP Clonase™
   1565..1593    +  CDS            3xHA (fragment): three tandem HA epitope tags
   1631..1653    +  promoter       SNR52 promoter (fragment): promoter for the S. cerevisiae small nucleolar RNA gene SNR52
   1674..1697    +  misc_RNA       gRNA scaffold (fragment): guide RNA scaffold for the Streptococcus pyogenes CRISPR/Cas9 system
   1758..1892    -  polyA_signal   SV40 poly(A) signal: SV40 polyadenylation signal
   2205..2362    +  CDS            lacZα (fragment): LacZα fragment of β-galactosidase; lacZ fragment
   2368..2467    -  misc_feature   bom (fragment): basis of mobility region from pBR322
   2571..2606    -  CDS            rop (fragment): Rop protein, which maintains plasmids at low copy number; rop
   2702..2806    +  promoter       AmpR promoter: bla
   2807..3667    +  CDS            AmpR: β-lactamase; bla; confers resistance to ampicillin, carbenicillin, and related antibiotics
   3838..4426    +  rep_origin     ori: high-copy-number ColE1/pMB1/pBR322/pUC origin of replication
   4609..4701    +  CDS            lacI (fragment): lac repressor; lacI; The lac repressor binds to the lac operator to inhibit transcription in E. coli. This inhibition can be relieved by adding lactose or isopropyl-β-D-thiogalactopyranoside (IPTG).
   4707..4790    +  CDS            lacI (fragment): lac repressor; lacI; The lac repressor binds to the lac operator to inhibit transcription in E. coli. This inhibition can be relieved by adding lactose or isopropyl-β-D-thiogalactopyranoside (IPTG).
   4803..4824    +  protein_bind   CAP binding site: CAP binding activates transcription in the presence of cAMP. E. coli catabolite activator protein
   4839..4869    +  promoter       lac promoter: promoter for the E. coli lac operon
   4877..4893    +  protein_bind   lac operator: The lac repressor binds to the lac operator to inhibit transcription in E. coli. This inhibition can be relieved by adding lactose or isopropyl-β-D-thiogalactopyranoside (IPTG). lac repressor encoded by lacI
   5181..5262    -  polyA_signal   SV40 poly(A) signal: SV40 polyadenylation signal
   5285..5368    -  CDS            large T antigen (fragment): large T antigen from SV40 (simian virus 40)
   5382..5978    -  CDS            pac: PUAC_STRAD - Protein predicted: Swiss-Prot protein existence level 4. Detoxification of puromycin. From Streptomyces alboniger.
   6051..6161    -  CDS            VP48: 3 tandem repeats of the minimal activation domain of herpes simplex virus VP16 (Cheng et al., 2013)
   6091..6788    -  CDS            rtTA3 (fragment): reverse tetracycline transactivator 3 activates expression from Tet-responsive promoters in the presence of doxycycline
   6841..7052    -  promoter       EF-1α core promoter: core promoter for human elongation factor EF-1α
   7053..7432    -  enhancer       CMV enhancer: human cytomegalovirus immediate early enhancer
