[The description below was written by a language model from this plasmid's Addgene catalogue record and pLannotate feature annotations shown in this document.]
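Description:
pPB-cT3G-cERP2-STRA8 is a mammalian expression plasmid built on the pPB-cT3G-cERP2 backbone and designed as a PiggyBac transposon for doxycycline-inducible expression of human STRA8. It is maintained in E. coli through a high-copy ColE1/pUC-type origin and an ampicillin resistance gene (β-lactamase with its own promoter). Puromycin serves as the selectable marker in mammalian cells. The automated feature table does not annotate the PiggyBac terminal repeats, so their positions are not documented here. Several short hits (lacZα, lacI, rop, bom, SNR52 promoter, gRNA scaffold and a 3xHA fragment just after attB2) appear to be backbone remnants or partial matches rather than functional parts.

The payload consists of two oppositely oriented units. In the first, a third-generation Tet-responsive promoter (annotated as TRE3G and PTight fragments) drives the STRA8 coding sequence. This sequence is flanked by attB1 and attB2 sites left by Gateway cloning and is followed by an SV40 polyadenylation signal. In the second unit, a CMV enhancer fused to the EF-1α core promoter drives a reverse tetracycline transactivator (annotated as rtTA3 with VP16-derived activation repeats). The puromycin N-acetyltransferase gene (pac) and a second SV40 poly(A) signal follow it. The element linking the transactivator and pac is not annotated. Because the transactivator and the responsive promoter sit on one plasmid, the system is all-in-one. A PiggyBac transposase, which this plasmid does not appear to encode, would integrate the cassette into the genome. Stable cells can then be selected with puromycin and STRA8 switched on with doxycycline.

STRA8 is a meiosis inducer required for germ cells to enter meiosis, and the associated study concerns inducing meiosis from human pluripotent stem cells.
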