Addgene plasmid #222564: pPB-cT3G-cERP2-STRA8
Purpose: PiggyBac transposon plasmid for doxycycline inducible expression of STRA8
Depositing lab: George Church. Depositing organization: Harvard Medical School. Publication: Induction of Meiosis from Human Pluripotent Stem Cells. Pierson Smela M, Adams J, Ma C, Breimann L, Widocki U, Shioda T, Church GM. bioRxiv 2024.05.31.596483 10.1101/2024.05.31.596483.
Backbone
  Vector backbone: pPB-cT3G-cERP2
  Vector type: Mammalian Expression
  Selectable markers: Puromycin
Growth in bacteria
  Bacterial resistance: Ampicillin, 100 μg/mL
  Growth temperature: 37°C
  Growth strain: DH5alpha
  Copy number: High Copy
Gene/Insert
  Gene/Insert name: STRA8
  Species: H. sapiens (human)
  Entrez Gene: STRA8
  Cloning method: Gateway Cloning
Terms and licenses: Academic/Nonprofit Terms; Industry Terms: Not Available to Industry
Depositor comments: Please visit https://doi.org/10.1101/2024.05.31.596483 for bioRxiv preprint.
How to cite: pPB-cT3G-cERP2-STRA8 was a gift from George Church (Addgene plasmid # 222564 ; http://n2t.net/addgene:222564 ; RRID:Addgene_222564)
